>Addgene plasmid #166130 | t1-405(T144E,T150E) | addgene full sequence | sequence record 330250 | Addgene NGS Result
GTTTGACAGCTTATCATCGACTGCACGGTGCACCAATGCTTCTGGCGTCAGGCAGCCATCGGAAGCTGTG
GTATGGCTGTGCAGGTCGTAAATCACTGCATAATTCGTGTCGCTCAAGGCGCACTCCCGTTCTGGATAAT
GTTTTTTGCGCCGACATCATAACGGTTCTGGCAAATATTCTGAAATGAGCTGTTGACAATTAATCATCCG
GCTCGTATAATGTGTGGAATTGTGAGCGGATAACAATTTCACACAGGAAACAGCGCCGCTGAGAAAAAGC
GAAGCGGCACTGCTCTTTAACAATTTATCAGACAATCTGTGTGGGCACTCGACCGGAATTATCGATTAAC
TTTATTATTAAAAATTAAAGAGGTATATATTAATGTATCGATTAAATAAGGAGGAATAAACCATGGGGGG
TTCTCATCATCATCATCATCATGGTATGGCTAGCATGACTGGTGGACAGCAAATGGGTCGGGATCTGTAC
GACGATGACGATAAGGATCGATGGATCCGACCTCGAGCCATGGTTGCACTTTCACTGAAGATCAGCATTG
GGAATGTGGTGAAGACGATGCAGTTTGAGCCGTCTACCATGGTGTACGACGCCTGCCGCATCATTCGTGA
GCGGATCCCAGAGGCCCCAGCTGGTCCTCCCAGCGACTTTGGGCTCTTTCTGTCAGATGATGACCCCAAA
AAGGGTATATGGCTGGAGGCTGGGAAAGCTTTGGACTACTACATGCTCCGAAATGGGGACACTATGGAGT
ACAGGAAGAAACAGAGACCCCTGAAGATCCGTATGCTGGATGGAACTGTGAAGACGATCATGGTGGATGA
CTCTAAGACTGTCACTGACATGCTCATGACCATCTGTGCCCGCATTGGCATCACCAATCATGATGAATAT
TCATTGGTTCGAGAGCTGATGGAAGAGAAAAAGGAGGAAATAACAGGGGAGTTAAGAAAGGACAAGGAAT
TGCTGCGAGATGAAAAGAAGATGGAGAAACTAAAGCAGAAATTGCACACAGATGATGAGTTGAACTGGCT
GGACCATGGTCGGACACTGAGGGAGCAGGGTGTAGAGGAGCACGAGACGCTGCTGCTGCGGAGGAAGTTC
TTTTACTCAGACCAGAATGTGGATTCCCGGGACCCTGTACAGCTGAACCTCCTGTATGTGCAGGCACGAG
ATGACATCCTGAATGGCTCCCACCCTGTCTCCTTTGACAAGGCCTGTGAGTTTGCTGGCTTCCAATGCCA
GATCCAGTTTGGGCCCCACAATGAGCAGAAGCACAAGGCTGGCTTCCTTGACCTGAAGGACTTCCTGCCC
AAGGAGTATGTGAAGCAGAAGGGAGAGCGTAAGATCTTCCAGGCACACAAGAATTGTGGGCAGATGAGTG
AGATTGAGGCCAAGGTCCGCTACGTGAAGCTAGCCCGTTCTCTCAAGACTTACGGTGTCTCCTTCTTCCT
GGTGAAGGAAAAAATGAAAGGGAAGAACAAGCTAGTGCCCAGGCTTCTGGGCATCACCAAGGAGTGTGTG
ATGCGAGTGGATGAGAAGACCAAGGAAGTGATCCAGGAGTGGAACCTCACCAACATCAAACGCTGGGCTG
CGTCTCCCAAAAGCTTCACCCTGGATTTTGGAGATTACCAAGATGGCTATTACTCAGTACAGACAACTGA
AGGGGAGCAGATTGCACAGCTCATTGCCGGCTACATCGATATCATCCTGAAGAAGAAAAAAAGCTAATGA
GTCTAGAGGGCCCTATTCTATAGTGTCACCTAAATGCTAAAGCTTGGCTGTTTTGGCGGATGAGAGAAGA
TTTTCAGCCTGATACAGATTAAATCAGAACGCAGAAGCGGTCTGATAAAACAGAATTTGCCTGGCGGCAG
TAGCGCGGTGGTCCCACCTGACCCCATGCCGAACTCAGAAGTGAAACGCCGTAGCGCCGATGGTAGTGTG
GGGTCTCCCCATGCGAGAGTAGGGAACTGCCAGGCATCAAATAAAACGAAAGGCTCAGTCGAAAGACTGG
GCCTTTCGTTTTATCTGTTGTTTGTCGGTGAACGCTCTCCTGAGTAGGACAAATCCGCCGGGAGCGGATT
TGAACGTTGCGAAGCAACGGCCCGGAGGGTGGCGGGCAGGACGCCCGCCATAAACTGCCAGGCATCAAAT
TAAGCAGAAGGCCATCCTGACGGATGGCCTTTTTGCGTTTCTACAAACTCTTTTGTTTATTTTTCTAAAT
ACATTCAAATATGTATCCGCTCATGAGACAATAACCCTGATAAATGCTTCAATAATATTGAAAAAGGAAG
AGTATGAGTATTCAACATTTCCGTGTCGCCCTTATTCCCTTTTTTGCGGCATTTTGCCTTCCTGTTTTTG
CTCACCCAGAAACGCTGGTGAAAGTAAAAGATGCTGAAGATCAGTTGGGTGCACGAGTGGGTTACATCGA
ACTGGATCTCAACAGCGGTAAGATCCTTGAGAGTTTTCGCCCCGAAGAACGTTTTCCAATGATGAGCACT
TTTAAAGTTCTGCTATGTGGCGCGGTATTATCCCGTGTTGACGCCGGGCAAGAGCAACTCGGTCGCCGCA
TACACTATTCTCAGAATGACTTGGTTGAGTACTCACCAGTCACAGAAAAGCATCTTACGGATGGCATGAC
AGTAAGAGAATTATGCAGTGCTGCCATAACCATGAGTGATAACACTGCGGCCAACTTACTTCTGACAACG
ATCGGAGGACCGAAGGAGCTAACCGCTTTTTTGCACAACATGGGGGATCATGTAACTCGCCTTGATCGTT
GGGAACCGGAGCTGAATGAAGCCATACCAAACGACGAGCGTGACACCACGATGCCTGTAGCAATGGCAAC
AACGTTGCGCAAACTATTAACTGGCGAACTACTTACTCTAGCTTCCCGGCAACAATTAATAGACTGGATG
GAGGCGGATAAAGTTGCAGGACCACTTCTGCGCTCGGCCCTTCCGGCTGGCTGGTTTATTGCTGATAAAT
CTGGAGCCGGTGAGCGTGGGTCTCGCGGTATCATTGCAGCACTGGGGCCAGATGGTAAGCCCTCCCGTAT
CGTAGTTATCTACACGACGGGGAGTCAGGCAACTATGGATGAACGAAATAGACAGATCGCTGAGATAGGT
GCCTCACTGATTAAGCATTGGTAACTGTCAGACCAAGTTTACTCATATATACTTTAGATTGATTTAAAAC
TTCATTTTTAATTTAAAAGGATCTAGGTGAAGATCCTTTTTGATAATCTCATGACCAAAATCCCTTAACG
TGAGTTTTCGTTCCACTGAGCGTCAGACCCCGTAGAAAAGATCAAAGGATCTTCTTGAGATCCTTTTTTT
CTGCGCGTAATCTGCTGCTTGCAAACAAAAAAACCACCGCTACCAGCGGTGGTTTGTTTGCCGGATCAAG
AGCTACCAACTCTTTTTCCGAAGGTAACTGGCTTCAGCAGAGCGCAGATACCAAATACTGTCCTTCTAGT
GTAGCCGTAGTTAGGCCACCACTTCAAGAACTCTGTAGCACCGCCTACATACCTCGCTCTGCTAATCCTG
TTACCAGTGGCTGCTGCCAGTGGCGATAAGTCGTGTCTTACCGGGTTGGACTCAAGACGATAGTTACCGG
ATAAGGCGCAGCGGTCGGGCTGAACGGGGGGTTCGTGCACACAGCCCAGCTTGGAGCGAACGACCTACAC
CGAACTGAGATACCTACAGCGTGAGCTATGAGAAAGCGCCACGCTTCCCGAAGGGAGAAAGGCGGACAGG
TATCCGGTAAGCGGCAGGGTCGGAACAGGAGAGCGCACGAGGGAGCTTCCAGGGGGAAACGCCTGGTATC
TTTATAGTCCTGTCGGGTTTCGCCACCTCTGACTTGAGCGTCGATTTTTGTGATGCTCGTCAGGGGGGCG
GAGCCTATGGAAAAACGCCAGCAACGCGGCCTTTTTACGGTTCCTGGCCTTTTGCTGGCCTTTTGCTCAC
ATGTTCTTTCCTGCGTTATCCCCTGATTCTGTGGATAACCGTATTACCGCCTTTGAGTGAGCTGATACCG
CTCGCCGCAGCCGAACGACCGAGCGCAGCGAGTCAGTGAGCGAGGAAGCGGAAGAGCGCCTGATGCGGTA
TTTTCTCCTTACGCATCTGTGCGGTATTTCACACCGCATATGGTGCACTCTCAGTACAATCTGCTCTGAT
GCCGCATAGTTAAGCCAGTATACACTCCGCTATCGCTACGTGACTGGGTCATGGCTGCGCCCCGACACCC
GCCAACACCCGCTGACGCGCCCTGACGGGCTTGTCTGCTCCCGGCATCCGCTTACAGACAAGCTGTGACC
GTCTCCGGGAGCTGCATGTGTCAGAGGTTTTCACCGTCATCACCGAAACGCGCGAGGCAGCAGATCAATT
CGCGCGCGAAGGCGAAGCGGCATGCATTTACGTTGACACCATCGAATGGTGCAAAACCTTTCGCGGTATG
GCATGATAGCGCCCGGAAGAGAGTCAATTCAGGGTGGTGAATGTGAAACCAGTAACGTTATACGATGTCG
CAGAGTATGCCGGTGTCTCTTATCAGACCGTTTCCCGCGTGGTGAACCAGGCCAGCCACGTTTCTGCGAA
AACGCGGGAAAAAGTGGAAGCGGCGATGGCGGAGCTGAATTACATTCCCAACCGCGTGGCACAACAACTG
GCGGGCAAACAGTCGTTGCTGATTGGCGTTGCCACCTCCAGTCTGGCCCTGCACGCGCCGTCGCAAATTG
TCGCGGCGATTAAATCTCGCGCCGATCAACTGGGTGCCAGCGTGGTGGTGTCGATGGTAGAACGAAGCGG
CGTCGAAGCCTGTAAAGCGGCGGTGCACAATCTTCTCGCGCAACGCGTCAGTGGGCTGATCATTAACTAT
CCGCTGGATGACCAGGATGCCATTGCTGTGGAAGCTGCCTGCACTAATGTTCCGGCGTTATTTCTTGATG
TCTCTGACCAGACACCCATCAACAGTATTATTTTCTCCCATGAAGACGGTACGCGACTGGGCGTGGAGCA
TCTGGTCGCATTGGGTCACCAGCAAATCGCGCTGTTAGCGGGCCCATTAAGTTCTGTCTCGGCGCGTCTG
CGTCTGGCTGGCTGGCATAAATATCTCACTCGCAATCAAATTCAGCCGATAGCGGAACGGGAAGGCGACT
GGAGTGCCATGTCCGGTTTTCAACAAACCATGCAAATGCTGAATGAGGGCATCGTTCCCACTGCGATGCT
GGTTGCCAACGATCAGATGGCGCTGGGCGCAATGCGCGCCATTACCGAGTCCGGGCTGCGCGTTGGTGCG
GATATCTCGGTAGTGGGATACGACGATACCGAAGACAGCTCATGTTATATCCCGCCGTTAACCACCATCA
AACAGGATTTTCGCCTGCTGGGGCAAACCAGCGTGGACCGCTTGCTGCAACTCTCTCAGGGCCAGGCGGT
GAAGGGCAATCAGCTGTTGCCCGTCTCACTGGTGAAAAGAAAAACCACCCTGGCGCCCAATACGCAAACC
GCCTCTCCCCGCGCGTTGGCCGATTCATTAATGCAGCTGGCACGACAGGTTTCCCGACTGGAAAGCGGGC
AGTGAGCGCAACGCAATTAATGTAAGTTAGCGCGAATTGATCTG
Features (pLannotate 1.2.2; 21 found; start..end, strand, type, name):
      3..20      +  promoter       tet promoter (fragment): E. coli promoter for tetracycline efflux protein gene
     16..117     -  CDS            yciV (fragment): RNAAM_ECOLI - Also known as trpH From Escherichia coli (strain K12).
    193..222     +  promoter       trc promoter: strong E. coli promoter; hybrid between the trp and lac UV5 promoters
    230..246     +  protein_bind   lac operator: The lac repressor binds to the lac operator to inhibit transcription in E. coli. This inhibition can be relieved by adding lactose or isopropyl-β-D-thiogalactopyranoside (IPTG). lac repressor encoded by lacI
    263..332     +  misc_feature   rrnG antiterminator: antiterminator from the E. coli rrnG leader region (Berg et al., 1989)
    383..409     +  CDS            minicistron: synthetic cistron containing a ribosome binding site (Shine-Dalgarno sequence), for enhancing the bacterial expression of a downstream cistron (Schoner, 1997) This first cistron should terminate 3 bp upstream of the ATG for the second cistron.
    425..445     +  CDS            capTEV™ (fragment): composite tag for in vivo biotinylation, TEV protease cleavage, and 6xHis tagging
    446..478     +  CDS            T7 tag (gene 10 leader): leader peptide from bacteriophage T7 gene 10 promotes efficient translation in E. coli
    482..505     +  CDS            Xpress™ tag: Xpress™ epitope tag, including an enterokinase recognition and cleavage site
    530..1744    +  CDS            TLN1 (fragment): TLN1_HUMAN - Also known as KIAA1027, TLN. Experimental evidence at protein level: Swiss-Prot protein existence level 1. Probably involved in connections of major cytoskeletal structures to the plasma membrane. High molecular weight cytoskeletal protein concentrated at regions of cell-substratum contact and, in lymphocytes, at cell-cell contacts (By similarity). From Homo sapiens (Human).
   1767..1785    -  promoter       SP6 promoter: promoter for bacteriophage SP6 RNA polymerase
   1879..1994    +  ncRNA          5S rRNA: Accession: RF00001 - 5S ribosomal RNA
   1998..2084    +  terminator     rrnB T1 terminator: Escherichia coli rrnB; transcription terminator T1 from the E. coli rrnB gene
   2176..2203    +  terminator     rrnB T2 terminator: transcription terminator T2 from the E. coli rrnB gene
   2222..2313    +  promoter       AmpR promoter: bla
   2314..3174    +  CDS            AmpR: β-lactamase; bla; confers resistance to ampicillin, carbenicillin, and related antibiotics
   3345..3933    +  rep_origin     ori: high-copy-number ColE1/pMB1/pBR322/pUC origin of replication
   4119..4259    -  misc_feature   bom: basis of mobility region from pBR322
   4361..4401    -  CDS            rop (fragment): Rop protein, which maintains plasmids at low copy number; rop
   4445..4522    +  promoter       lacIq promoter: lacI (mutant); In the lacIq allele, a single base change in the promoter boosts expression of the lacI gene about 10-fold.
   4523..5605    +  CDS            lacI: lac repressor; lacI; The lac repressor binds to the lac operator to inhibit transcription in E. coli. This inhibition can be relieved by adding lactose or isopropyl-β-D-thiogalactopyranoside (IPTG).
