[The description below was written by a language model from this plasmid's Addgene catalogue record and pLannotate feature annotations shown in this document.]
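Description:
t1-405(T144E,T150E) is a bacterial expression plasmid of about 5.6 kb built on the commercial pTrcHis C backbone, designed to produce a mutant form of the human talin-1 (TLN1) head domain in E. coli. It replicates from a high-copy ColE1/pMB1-type origin, with an adjacent pBR322 bom region and only a fragment of rop. It is selected with ampicillin through the β-lactamase (AmpR) gene.

The roughly 1.2 kb insert encodes residues 1–405 of talin-1 carrying two threonine-to-glutamate substitutions, T144E and T150E. Transcription is driven by the strong hybrid trc promoter, which is controlled by a downstream lac operator. The plasmid also carries lacI under the lacIq promoter, so repression is supplied in cis and expression is switched on with IPTG in any suitable host strain. An rrnG antiterminator and a short minicistron with its own ribosome binding site sit between the promoter and the coding region to improve transcription read-through and translation initiation. The rrnB T1 and T2 terminators follow the insert.

The N-terminal leader supplied by the vector contains a hexahistidine tag for metal-affinity purification, followed by the T7 gene 10 leader peptide. Next comes the Xpress epitope, which includes an enterokinase recognition site so that the tag can be removed after purification. The annotation of a capTEV fragment most likely just reflects the His6 stretch.

The associated publication examines the F1 loop of the talin head in integrin activation and clustering, which suggests the plasmid is used to produce recombinant mutant protein for studies of that kind. The record does not state the rationale for the two substitutions.
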