Addgene plasmid #166130: t1-405(T144E,T150E)
Purpose: For expression of human talin-1 head (residues 1-405) in E. coli. Includes mutations T144E and T150E. N-terminal His6-tag, Xpress-epitope (DLYDDDDK) and enterokinase cleavage site for tag removal.
Depositing lab: Vesa Hytönen. Depositing organization: Tampere University, BioMediTech. Publication: The F1 loop of the talin head domain acts as a gatekeeper in integrin activation and clustering. Kukkurainen S, Azizi L, Zhang P, Jacquier MC, Baikoghli M, von Essen M, Tuukkanen A, Laitaoja M, Liu X, Rahikainen R, Orlowski A, Janis J, Maatta JAE, Varjosalo M, Vattulainen I, Rog T, Svergun D, Cheng RH, Wu J, Hytonen VP, Wehrle-Haller B. J Cell Sci. 2020 Oct 12;133(19). pii: 133/19/jcs239202. doi: 10.1242/jcs.239202. PubMed 33046605.
Backbone
  Vector backbone: pTrcHis C
  Backbone manufacturer: Thermo Fisher Scientific, Carlsbad, CA
  Total vector size (bp): 5645
  Modifications to backbone: includes an N-terminal hexahistidine tag (MGGSHHHHHHGMASMTGGQQMGRDLYDDDD- KDRWIRPRA) before the insert.
  Vector type: Bacterial Expression
Growth in bacteria
  Bacterial resistance: Ampicillin, 100 μg/mL
  Growth temperature: 37°C
  Growth strain: DH5alpha
  Growth instructions: Use BL21-Star (DE3), or other suitable strain for expression. 37C for 5h growing after induction. At lower temperature can be O/N. IPTG as the inducing agent
  Copy number: High Copy
Gene/Insert
  Gene/Insert name: HuT1head1-405(T144E,T150E) (alt name: talin-1 head)
  Species: H. sapiens (human)
  Insert size (bp): 1218
  Mutation: residues 1-405, mutations T144E and T150E
  Entrez Gene: TLN1 (a.k.a. ILWEQ, TLN, talin-1)
  Tag / fusion protein: His6-tag, Xpress-epitope (DLYDDDDK) and enterokinase cleavage site (N terminal on insert)
Terms and licenses: Academic/Nonprofit Terms; Industry Terms: Not Available to Industry
How to cite: t1-405(T144E,T150E) was a gift from Vesa Hytönen (Addgene plasmid # 166130 ; http://n2t.net/addgene:166130 ; RRID:Addgene_166130)
